>Addgene plasmid #246755 | CIRC-V1-Ana-CVB3 IRES-EGFP-BsaI | addgene full sequence | sequence record 490423 | Addgene NGS Result
TCGCGCGTTTCGGTGATGACGGTGAAAACCTCTGACACATGCAGCTCCCGGAGACGGTCACAGCTTGTCT
GTAAGCGGATGCCGGGAGCAGACAAGCCCGTCAGGGCGCGTCAGCGGGTGTTGGCGGGTGTCGGGGCTGG
CTTAACTATGCGGCATCAGAGCAGATTGTACTGAGAGTGCACCATATGCGGTGTGAAATACCGCACAGAT
GCGTAAGGAGAAAATACCGCATCAGGCGCCATTCGCCATTCAGGCTGCGCAACTGTTGGGAAGGGCGATC
GGTGCGGGCCTCTTCGCTATTACGCCAGCTGGCGAAAGGGGGATGTGCTGCAAGGCGATTAAGTTGGGTA
ACGCCAGGGTTTTCCCAGTCACGACGTTGTAAAACGACGGCCAGTGAATTGACGCGTATTGGGATCGAGC
TCGGTACCTAATACGACTCACTATAGGAAATAATTGAGCCTTAAAGAAGAAATTCTTTAAGTGGATGCTC
TCAAACTCAGGGAAACCTAAATCTAGTTATAGACAAGGCAATCCTGAGCCAAGCCGAAGTAGTAATTAGT
AAGTTAACAATAGATGACTTACAACTAATCGGAAGGTGCAGAGACTCGACGGGAGCTACCCTAACGTCAA
GACGAGGGTAAAGAGAGAGTCCAATTCTCAAAGCCAATAGGCAGTAGCGAAAGCTGCAAGAGAATGAAAA
TCCGTTGACCTTAAAAACAAAAAACAAAAAAAAACAAAAAAAGCCGAAGAGTCAGCTCCCGACAAAAAAA
AAACCAAAAAAACAAAACACATTAAAACAGCCTGTGGGTTGATCCCACCCACAGGCCCATTGGGCGCTAG
CACTCTGGTATCACGGTACCTTTGTGCGCCTGTTTTATACCCCCTCCCCCAACTGTAACTTAGAAGTAAC
ACACACCGATCAACAGTCAGCGTGGCACACCAGCCACGTTTTGATCAAGCACTTCTGTTACCCCGGACTG
AGTATCAATAGACTGCTCACGCGGTTGAAGGAGAAAGCGTTCGTTATCCGGCCAACTACTTCGAAAAACC
TAGTAACACCGTGGAAGTTGCAGAGTGTTTCGCTCAGCACTACCCCAGTGTAGATCAGGTCGATGAGTCA
CCGCATTCCCCACGGGCGACCGTGGCGGTGGCTGCGTTGGCGGCCTGCCCATGGGGAAACCCATGGGACG
CTCTAATACAGACATGGTGCGAAGAGTCTATTGAGCTAGTTGGTAGTCCTCCGGCCCCTGAATGCGGCTA
ATCCTAACTGCGGAGCACACACCCTCAAGCCAGAGGGCAGTGTGTCGTAACGGGCAACTCTGCAGCGGAA
CCGACTACTTTGGGTGTCCGTGTTTCATTTTATTCCTATACTGGCTGCTTATGGTGACAATTGAGAGATC
GTTACCATATAGCTATTGGATTGGCCATCCGGTGACTAATAGAGCTATTATATATCCCTTTGTTGGGTTT
ATACCACTTAGCTTGAAAGAGGTTAAAACATTACAATTCATTGTTAAGTTGAATACAGCAAAAACTAGTG
CCACCATGGTGAGCAAGGGCGAGGAGCTGTTCACCGGGGTGGTGCCCATCCTGGTCGAGCTGGACGGCGA
CGTAAACGGCCACAAGTTCAGCGTGTCCGGCGAGGGCGAGGGCGATGCCACCTACGGCAAGCTGACCCTG
AAGTTCATCTGCACCACCGGCAAGCTGCCCGTGCCCTGGCCCACCCTCGTGACCACCCTGACCTACGGCG
TGCAGTGCTTCAGCCGCTACCCCGACCACATGAAGCAGCACGACTTCTTCAAGTCCGCCATGCCCGAAGG
CTACGTCCAGGAGCGCACCATCTTCTTCAAGGACGACGGCAACTACAAGACCCGCGCCGAGGTGAAGTTC
GAGGGCGACACCCTGGTGAACCGCATCGAGCTGAAGGGCATCGACTTCAAGGAGGACGGCAACATCCTGG
GGCACAAGCTGGAGTACAACTACAACAGCCACAACGTCTATATCATGGCCGACAAGCAGAAGAACGGCAT
CAAGGTGAACTTCAAGATCCGCCACAACATCGAGGACGGCAGCGTGCAGCTCGCCGACCACTACCAGCAG
AACACCCCCATCGGCGACGGCCCCGTGCTGCTGCCCGACAACCACTACCTGAGCACCCAGTCCGCCCTGA
GCAAAGACCCCAACGAGAAGCGCGATCACATGGTCCTGCTGGAGTTCGTGACCGCCGCCGGGATCACTCT
CGGCATGGACGAGCTGTACAAGTAACCGGTGCTGGAGCCTCGGTGGCCATGCTTCTTGCCCCTTGGGCCT
CCCCCCAGCCCCTCCTCCCCTTCCTGCACCCGTACCCCCGTGGTCTTTGAATAAAGTCTGACGGGAGCTG
ACTCTTCGGCAAAAACAAAAAACAAAAAAAAACAAAAAAATAGACGCTACGGACTTTGAGACCGTTTAAA
CGGCGCGCCGAGCTTGGCTCGAGCATGGTCATAGCTGTTTCCTGTGTGAAATTGTTATCCGCTCACAATT
CCACACAACATACGAGCCGGAAGCATAAAGTGTAAAGCCTGGGGTGCCTAATGAGTGAGCTAACTCACAT
TAATTGCGTTGCGCTCACTGCCCGCTTTCCAGTCGGGAAACCTGTCGTGCCAGCTGCATTAATGAATCGG
CCAACGCGCGGGGAGAGGCGGTTTGCGTATTGGGCGCTCTTCCGCTTCCTCGCTCACTGACTCGCTGCGC
TCGGTCGTTCGGCTGCGGCGAGCGGTATCAGCTCACTCAAAGGCGGTAATACGGTTATCCACAGAATCAG
GGGATAACGCAGGAAAGAACATGTGAGCAAAAGGCCAGCAAAAGGCCAGGAACCGTAAAAAGGCCGCGTT
GCTGGCGTTTTTCCATAGGCTCCGCCCCCCTGACGAGCATCACAAAAATCGACGCTCAAGTCAGAGGTGG
CGAAACCCGACAGGACTATAAAGATACCAGGCGTTTCCCCCTGGAAGCTCCCTCGTGCGCTCTCCTGTTC
CGACCCTGCCGCTTACCGGATACCTGTCCGCCTTTCTCCCTTCGGGAAGCGTGGCGCTTTCTCATAGCTC
ACGCTGTAGGTATCTCAGTTCGGTGTAGGTCGTTCGCTCCAAGCTGGGCTGTGTGCACGAACCCCCCGTT
CAGCCCGACCGCTGCGCCTTATCCGGTAACTATCGTCTTGAGTCCAACCCGGTAAGACACGACTTATCGC
CACTGGCAGCAGCCACTGGTAACAGGATTAGCAGAGCGAGGTATGTAGGCGGTGCTACAGAGTTCTTGAA
GTGGTGGCCTAACTACGGCTACACTAGAAGAACAGTATTTGGTATCTGCGCTCTGCTGAAGCCAGTTACC
TTCGGAAAAAGAGTTGGTAGCTCTTGATCCGGCAAACAAACCACCGCTGGTAGCGGTGGTTTTTTTGTTT
GCAAGCAGCAGATTACGCGCAGAAAAAAAGGATCTCAAGAAGATCCTTTGATCTTTTCTACGGGGTCTGA
CGCTCAGTGGAACGAAAACTCACGTTAAGGGATTTTGGTCATGAGATTATCAAAAAGGATCTTCACCTAG
ATCCTTTTAAATTAAAAATGAAGTTTTAAATCAATCTAAAGTATATATGAGTAAACTTGGTCTGACAGTT
AGAAAAACTCATCGAGCATCAAATGAAACTGCAATTTATTCATATCAGGATTATCAATACCATATTTTTG
AAAAAGCCGTTTCTGTAATGAAGGAGAAAACTCACCGAGGCAGTTCCATAGGATGGCAAGATCCTGGTAT
CGGTCTGCGATTCCGACTCGTCCAACATCAATACAACCTATTAATTTCCCCTCGTCAAAAATAAGGTTAT
CAAGTGAGAAATCACCATGAGTGACGACTGAATCCGGTGAGAATGGCAAAAGTTTATGCATTTCTTTCCA
GACTTGTTCAACAGGCCAGCCATTACGCTCGTCATCAAAATCACTCGCATCAACCAAACCGTTATTCATT
CGTGATTGCGCCTGAGCGAGACGAAATACGCGATCGCTGTTAAAAGGACAATTACAAACAGGAATCGAAT
GCAACCGGCGCAGGAACACTGCCAGCGCATCAACAATATTTTCACCTGAATCAGGATATTCTTCTAATAC
CTGGAATGCTGTTTTCCCAGGGATCGCAGTGGTGAGTAACCATGCATCATCAGGAGTACGGATAAAATGC
TTGATGGTCGGAAGAGGCATAAATTCCGTCAGCCAGTTTAGTCTGACCATCTCATCTGTAACATCATTGG
CAACGCTACCTTTGCCATGTTTCAGAAACAACTCTGGCGCATCGGGCTTCCCATACAATCGATAGATTGT
CGCACCTGATTGCCCGACATTATCGCGAGCCCATTTATACCCATATAAATCAGCATCCATGTTGGAATTT
AATCGCGGCCTAGAGCAAGACGTTTCCCGTTGAATATGGCTCATACTCTTCCTTTTTCAATATTATTGAA
GCATTTATCAGGGTTATTGTCTCATGAGCGGATACATATTTGAATGTATTTAGAAAAATAAACAAATAGG
GGTTCCGCGCACATTTCCCCGAAAAGTGCCACCTGACGTCTAAGAAACCATTATTATCATGACATTAACC
TATAAAAATAGGCGTATCACGAGGCCCTTTCGTC
Features (pLannotate 1.2.2; 15 found; start..end, strand, type, name):
    137..236     +  misc_feature   bom (fragment): basis of mobility region from pBR322
    242..399     -  CDS            lacZα (fragment): LacZα fragment of β-galactosidase; lacZ fragment
    429..447     +  promoter       T7 promoter: promoter for bacteriophage T7 RNA polymerase
    429..672     +  ncRNA          Intron gpI: Accession: RF00028 - Group I catalytic intron
    791..879     +  ncRNA          Entero 5 CRE: Accession: RF00386 - Enterovirus 5' cloverleaf cis-acting replication element
   1182..1433    +  ncRNA          IRES Picorna: Accession: RF00229 - Picornavirus internal ribosome entry site (IRES)
   1546..2265    +  CDS            EGFP: the original enhanced GFP (Yang et al., 1996) mammalian codon-optimized
   2502..2518    -  protein_bind   lac operator: The lac repressor binds to the lac operator to inhibit transcription in E. coli. This inhibition can be relieved by adding lactose or isopropyl-β-D-thiogalactopyranoside (IPTG). lac repressor encoded by lacI
   2526..2556    -  promoter       lac promoter: promoter for the E. coli lac operon
   2571..2592    -  protein_bind   CAP binding site: CAP binding activates transcription in the presence of cAMP. E. coli catabolite activator protein
   2605..2697    -  CDS            lacI (fragment): lac repressor; lacI; The lac repressor binds to the lac operator to inhibit transcription in E. coli. This inhibition can be relieved by adding lactose or isopropyl-β-D-thiogalactopyranoside (IPTG).
   2880..3468    -  rep_origin     ori: high-copy-number ColE1/pMB1/pBR322/pUC origin of replication
   3639..4454    -  CDS            KanR: aminoglycoside phosphotransferase; aph(3')-Ia; confers resistance to kanamycin in bacteria or G418 (Geneticin®) in eukaryotes
   4455..4559    -  promoter       AmpR promoter: bla
   4654..35      +  CDS            rop (fragment) (across the origin): Rop protein, which maintains plasmids at low copy number; rop
