[The description below was written by a language model from this plasmid's Addgene catalogue record and pLannotate feature annotations shown in this document.]
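Description:
CIRC-V1-Ana-CVB3 IRES-EGFP-BsaI is a synthetic-biology plasmid built on the pUC57-Kan cloning backbone. It serves as a DNA template for producing circular RNA by self-splicing. It is propagated in E. coli from a high-copy ColE1/pUC-type origin and selected with kanamycin through an aminoglycoside phosphotransferase gene (aph(3')-Ia) driven by the AmpR (bla) promoter. Remnants of the cloning vector flank the insert: lacZα and lacI fragments, the lac promoter, operator and CAP site, and partial bom and rop sequences. These play no role in the payload.

The insert begins with a T7 promoter, so transcription is by bacteriophage T7 RNA polymerase. The promoter leads directly into a region annotated as a group I catalytic intron, consistent with the "Ana" intron named in the record. Downstream lie enterovirus elements, a 5' cloverleaf and a picornavirus-type IRES, which correspond to the coxsackievirus B3 (CVB3) IRES, followed by a mammalian codon-optimized EGFP coding sequence. According to the record, the construct uses the depositors' CIRC approach, in which an intact self-splicing intron drives circularization of the transcript. Because a circular RNA has no 5' cap, EGFP translation depends on the IRES, and fluorescence can therefore report on a translatable circular product. The automated annotation marks only one intron segment upstream of the IRES. It does not define the splice sites or any sequence between EGFP and the vector, so the exact architecture of the circularizing elements cannot be read from the feature table. The record notes that the plasmid is linearized with BsaI, presumably to define the template end for run-off transcription, though the position of the BsaI site is not annotated.
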