Addgene plasmid #246755: CIRC-V1-Ana-CVB3 IRES-EGFP-BsaI
Purpose: RNA circularization with CIRC using Ana intron, harbouring an CVB3 IRES-EGFP reporter.Plasmid was linearized with BsaI.
Depositing lab: Wensheng Wei. Depositing organization: Peking University. Publication: Self-splicing RNA circularization facilitated by intact group I and II introns. Shen Y, Li B, Dong L, Tang W, Ren J, Chen F, Zheng W, Yu Y, Gao L, Wei W. Nat Commun. 2025 Aug 10;16(1):7376. doi: 10.1038/s41467-025-62607-y. PubMed 40784880.
Backbone
  Vector backbone: puc57-Kan
  Vector type: Synthetic Biology
Growth in bacteria
  Bacterial resistance: Kanamycin, 50 μg/mL
  Growth temperature: 37°C
  Growth strain: DH5alpha
  Copy number: High Copy
Gene/Insert
  Gene/Insert name: CIRC-V1-Ana-CVB3 IRES-EGFP-BsaI
Terms and licenses: Academic/Nonprofit Terms; Industry Terms: Not Available to Industry
How to cite: CIRC-V1-Ana-CVB3 IRES-EGFP-BsaI was a gift from Wensheng Wei (Addgene plasmid # 246755 ; http://n2t.net/addgene:246755 ; RRID:Addgene_246755)
